>Addgene plasmid #23254 | pcDNA3.1-300(HAT-) | addgene full sequence | sequence record 177121 | Addgene NGS Result
CGGATCGGGAGATCTCCCGATCCCCTATGGTGCACTCTCAGTACAATCTGCTCTGATGCCGCATAGTTAA
GCCAGTATCTGCTCCCTGCTTGTGTGTTGGAGGTCGCTGAGTAGTGCGCGAGCAAAATTTAAGCTACAAC
AAGGCAAGGCTTGACCGACAATTGCATGAAGAATCTGCTTAGGGTTAGGCGTTTTGCGCTGCTTCGCGAT
GTACGGGCCAGATATACGCGTTGACATTGATTATTGACTAGTTATTAATAGTAATCAATTACGGGGTCAT
TAGTTCATAGCCCATATATGGAGTTCCGCGTTACATAACTTACGGTAAATGGCCCGCCTGGCTGACCGCC
CAACGACCCCCGCCCATTGACGTCAATAATGACGTATGTTCCCATAGTAACGCCAATAGGGACTTTCCAT
TGACGTCAATGGGTGGAGTATTTACGGTAAACTGCCCACTTGGCAGTACATCAAGTGTATCATATGCCAA
GTACGCCCCCTATTGACGTCAATGACGGTAAATGGCCCGCCTGGCATTATGCCCAGTACATGACCTTATG
GGACTTTCCTACTTGGCAGTACATCTACGTATTAGTCATCGCTATTACCATGGTGATGCGGTTTTGGCAG
TACATCAATGGGCGTGGATAGCGGTTTGACTCACGGGGATTTCCAAGTCTCCACCCCATTGACGTCAATG
GGAGTTTGTTTTGGCACCAAAATCAACGGGACTTTCCAAAATGTCGTAACAACTCCGCCCCATTGACGCA
AATGGGCGGTAGGCGTGTACGGTGGGAGGTCTATATAAGCAGAGCTCTCTGGCTAACTAGAGAACCCACT
GCTTACTGGCTTATCGAAATTAATACGACTCACTATAGGGAGACCCAAGCTGGCTAGCGTTTAAACGGGC
CCTCTAGACTCGAGCGGCCGCTCTAGAACTAGTGGATCCCCCGGGCCGAAGAAGAGATTTCCTGAGGATT
CTGGTTTTCCTCGCTTGTATCTCCGAAAGAATTAAAAATGGCCGAGAATGTGGTGGAACCGGGGCCGCCT
TCAGCCAAGCGGCCTAAACTCTCATCTCCGGCCCTCTCGGCGTCCGCCAGCGATGGCACAGATTTTGGCT
CTCTATTTGACTTGGAGCACGACTTACCAGATGAATTAATCAACTCTACAGAATTGGGACTAACCAATGG
TGGTGATATTAATCAGCTTCAGACAAGTCTTGGCATGGTACAAGATGCAGCTTCTAAACATAAACAGCTG
TCAGAATTGCTGCGATCTGGTAGTTCCCCTAACCTCAATATGGGAGTTGGTGGCCCAGGTCAAGTCATGG
CCAGCCAGGCCCAACAGAGCAGTCCTGGATTAGGTTTGATAAATAGCATGGTCAAAAGCCCAATGACACA
GGCAGGCTTGACTTCTCCCAACATGGGGATGGGCACTAGTGGACCAAATCAGGGTCCTACGCAGTCAACA
GGTATGATGAACAGTCCAGTAAATCAGCCTGCCATGGGAATGAACACAGGGATGAATGCGGGCATGAATC
CTGGAATGTTGGCTGCAGGCAATGGACAAGGGATAATGCCTAATCAAGTCATGAACGGTTCAATTGGAGC
AGGCCGAGGGCGACAGAATATGCAGTACCCAAACCCAGGCATGGGAAGTGCTGGCAACTTACTGACTGAG
CCTCTTCAGCAGGGCTCTCCCCAGATGGGAGGACAAACAGGATTGAGAGGCCCCCAGCCTCTTAAGATGG
GAATGATGAACAACCCCAATCCTTATGGTTCACCATATACTCAGAATCCTGGACAGCAGATTGGAGCCAG
TGGCCTTGGTCTCCAGATTCAGACAAAAACTGTACTATCAAATAACTTATCTCCATTTGCTATGGACAAA
AAGGCAGTTCCTGGTGGAGGAATGCCCAACATGGGTCAACAGCCAGCCCCGCAGGTCCAGCAGCCAGGTC
TGGTGACTCCAGTTGCCCAAGGGATGGGTTCTGGAGCACATACAGCTGATCCAGAGAAGCGCAAGCTCAT
CCAGCAGCAGCTTGTTCTCCTTTTGCATGCTCACAAGTGCCAGCGCCGGGAACAGGCCAATGGGGAAGTG
AGGCAGTGCAACCTTCCCCACTGTCGCACAATGAAGAATGTCCTAAACCACATGACACACTGCCAGTCAG
GCAAGTCTTGCCAAGTGGCACACTGTGCATCTTCTCGACAAATCATTTCACACTGGAAGAATTGTACAAG
ACATGATTGTCCTGTGTGTCTCCCCCTCAAAAATGCTGGTGATAAGAGAAATCAACAGCCAATTTTGACT
GGAGCACCCGTTGGACTTGGAAATCCTAGCTCTCTAGGGGTGGGTCAACAGTCTGCCCCCAACCTAAGCA
CTGTTAGTCAGATTGATCCCAGCTCCATAGAAAGAGCCTATGCAGCTCTTGGACTACCCTATCAAGTAAA
TCAGATGCCGACACAACCCCAGGTGCAAGCAAAGAACCAGCAGAATCAGCAGCCTGGGCAGTCTCCCCAA
GGCATGCGGCCCATGAGCAACATGAGTGCTAGTCCTATGGGAGTAAATGGAGGTGTAGGAGTTCAAACGC
CGAGTCTTCTTTCTGACTCAATGTTGCATTCAGCCATAAATTCTCAAAACCCAATGATGAGTGAAAATGC
CAGTGTGCCCTCCCTGGGTCCTATGCCAACAGCAGCTCAACCATCCACTACTGGAATTCGGAAACAGTGG
CACGAAGATATTACTCAGGATCTTCGAAATCATCTTGTTCACAAACTCGTCCAAGCCATATTTCCTACGC
CGGATCCTGCTGCTTTAAAAGACAGACGGATGGAAAACCTAGTTGCATATGCTCGGAAAGTTGAAGGGGA
CATGTATGAATCTGCAAACAATCGAGCGGAATACTACCACCTTCTAGCTGAGAAAATCTATAAGATCCAG
AAAGAACTAGAAGAAAAACGAAGGACCAGACTACAGAAGCAGAACATGCTACCAAATGCTGCAGGCATGG
TTCCAGTTTCCATGAATCCAGGGCCTAACATGGGACAGCCGCAACCAGGAATGACTTCTAATGGCCCTCT
ACCTGACCCAAGTATGATCCGTGGCAGTGTGCCAAACCAGATGATGCCTCGAATAACTCCACAATCTGGT
TTGAATCAATTTGGCCAGATGAGCATGGCCCAGCCCCCTATTGTACCCCGGCAAACCCCTCCTCTTCAGC
ACCATGGACAGTTGGCTCAACCTGGAGCTCTCAACCCGCCTATGGGCTATGGGCCTCGTATGCAACAGCC
TTCCAACCAGGGCCAGTTCCTTCCTCAGACTCAGTTCCCATCACAGGGAATGAATGTAACAAATATCCCT
TTGGCTCCGTCCAGCGGTCAAGCTCCAGTGTCTCAAGCACAAATGTCTAGTTCTTCCTGCCCGGTGAACT
CTCCTATAATGCCTCCAGGGTCTCAGGGGAGCCACATTCACTGTCCCCAGCTTCCTCAACCAGCTCTTCA
TCAGAATTCACCCTCGCCTGTACCTAGTCGTACCCCCACCCCTCACCATACTCCCCCAAGCATAGGGGCT
CAGCAGCCACCAGCAACAACAATTCCAGCCCCTGTTCCTACACCTCCTGCCATGCCACCTGGGCCACAGT
CCCAGGCTCTACATCCCCCTCCAAGGCAGACACCTACACCACCAACAACACAACTTCCCCAACAAGTGCA
GCCTTCACTTCCTGCTGCACCTTCTGCTGACCAGCCCCAGCAGCAGCCTCGCTCACAGCAGAGCACAGCA
GCGTCTGTTCCTACCCCAACAGCACCGCTGCTTCCTCCGCAGCCTGCAACTCCACTTTCCCAGCCAGCTG
TAAGCATTGAAGGACAGGTATCAAATCCTCCATCTACTAGTAGCACAGAAGTGAATTCTCAGGCCATTGC
TGAGAAGCAGCCTTCCCAGGAAGTGAAGATGGAGGCCAAAATGGAAGTGGATCAACCAGAACCAGCAGAT
ACTCAGCCGGAGGATATTTCAGAGTCTAAAGTGGAAGACTGTAAAATGGAATCTACCGAAACAGAAGAGA
GAAGCACTGAGTTAAAAACTGAAATAAAAGAGGAGGAAGACCAGCCAAGTACTTCAGCTACCCAGTCATC
TCCGGCTCCAGGACAGTCAAAGAAAAAGATTTTCAAACCAGAAGAACTACGACAGGCACTGATGCCAACT
TTGGAGGCACTTTACCGTCAGGATCCAGAATCCCTTCCCTTTCGTCAACCTGTGGACCCTCAGCTTTTAG
GAATCCCTGATTACTTTGATATTGTGAAGAGCCCCATGGATCTTTCTACCATTAAGAGGAAGTTAGACAC
TGGACAGTATCAGGAGCCCTGGCAGTATGTCGATGATATTTGGCTTATGTTCAATAATGCCTGGTTATAT
AACCGGAAAACATCACGGGTATACAAATACTGCTCCAAGCTCTCTGAGGTCTTTGAACAAGAAATTGACC
CAGTGATGCAAAGCCTTGGATACTGTTGTGGCAGAAAGTTGGAGTTCTCTCCACAGACACTGTGTTGCTA
CGGCAAACAGTTGTGCACAATACCTCGTGATGCCACTTATTACAGTTACCAGAACAGGTATCATTTCTGT
GAGAAGTGTTTCAATGAGATCCAAGGGGAGAGCGTTTCTTTGGGGGATGACCCTTCCCAGCCTCAAACTA
CAATAAATAAAGAACAATTTTCCAAGAGAAAAAATGACACACTGGATCCTGAACTGTTTGTTGAATGTAC
AGAGTGCGGAAGAAAGATGCATCAGATCTGTGTCCTTCACCATGAGATCATCTGGCCTGCTGGATTCGTC
TGTGATGGCTGTTTAAAGAAAAGTGCACGAACTAGGAAAGAAAATAAGTTTTCTGCTAAAAGGTTGCCAT
CTACCAGACTTGGCACCTTTCTAGAGAATCGTGTGAATGACTTTCTGAGGCGACAGAATCACCCTGAGTC
AGGAGAGGTCACTGTTAGAGTAGTTCATGCTTCTGACAAAACCGTGGAAGTAAAACCAGGCATGAAAGCA
AGGTTTGTGGACAGTGGAGAGATGGCAGAATCCTTTCCATACCGAACCAAAGCCCTCTTTGCCTTTGAAG
AAATTGATGGTGTTGACCTGTGCTTCTTTGGCATGCATGTTCAAGAGTATGGCTCTGACTGCCCTCCACC
CAACCAGAGGAGAGTATACATATCTTACCTCGATAGTGTTCATTTCTTCCGTCCTAAATGCTTGAGGACT
GCAGTCTATGCCGAAATCCTAATTGGATATTTAGCGGCCGTCAAGAAATCCGGAGCCACAACAGGGGCCA
TTTGGGCATGTCCACCAAGTGAGGGAGATGATTATATCTTCCATTGCCATCCTCCTGACCAGAAGATACC
CAAGCCCAAGCGACTGCAGGAATGGTACAAAAAAATGCTTGACAAGGCTGTATCAGAGCGTATTGTCCAT
GACTACAAGGATATTTTTAAACAAGCTACTGAAGATAGATTAACAAGTGCAAAGGAATTGCCTTATTTCG
AGGGTGATTTCTGGCCCAATGTTCTGGAAGAAAGCATTAAGGAACTGGAACAGGAGGAAGAAGAGAGAAA
ACGAGAGGAAAACACCAGCAATGAAAGCACAGATGTGACCAAGGGAGACAGCAAAAATGCTAAAAAGAAG
AATAATAAGAAAACCAGCAAAAATAAGAGCAGCCTGAGTAGGGGCAACAAGAAGAAACCCGGGATGCCCA
ATGTATCTAACGACCTCTCACAGAAACTATATGCCACCATGGAGAAGCATAAAGAGGTCTTCTTTGTGAT
CCGCCTCATTGCTGGCCCTGCTGCCAACTCCCTGCCTCCCATTGTTGATCCTGATCCTCTCATCCCCTGC
GATCTGATGGATGGTCGGGATGCGTTTCTCACGCTGGCAAGGGACAAGCACCTGGAGTTCTCTTCACTCC
GAAGAGCCCAGTGGTCCACCATGTGCATGCTGGTGGAGCTGCACACGCAGAGCCAGGACCGCTTTGTCTA
CACCTGCAATGAATGCAAGCACCATGTGGAGACACGCTGGCACTGTACTGTCTGTGAGGATTATGACTTG
TGTATCACCTGCTATAACACTAAAAACCATGACCACAAAATGGAGAAACTAGGCCTTGGCTTAGATGATG
AGAGCAACAACCAGCAGGCTGCAGCCACCCAGAGCCCAGGCGATTCTCGCCGCCTGAGTATCCAGCGCTG
CATCCAGTCTCTGGTCCATGCTTGCCAGTGTCGGAATGCCAATTGCTCACTGCCATCCTGCCAGAAGATG
AAGCGGGTTGTGCAGCATACCAAGGGTTGCAAACGGAAAACCAATGGCGGGTGCCCCATCTGCAAGCAGC
TCATTGCCCTCTGCTGCTACCATGCCAAGCACTGCCAGGAGAACAAATGCCCGGTGCCGTTCTGCCTAAA
CATCAAGCAGAAGCTCCGGCAGCAACAGCTGCAGCACCGACTACAGCAGGCCCAAATGCTTCGCAGGAGG
ATGGCCAGCATGCAGCGGACTGGTGTGGTTGGGCAGCAACAGGGCCTCCCTTCCCCCACTCCTGCCACTC
CAACGACACCAACTGGCCAACAGCCAACCACCCCGCAGACGCCCCAGCCCACTTCTCAGCCTCAGCCTAC
CCCTCCCAATAGCATGCCACCCTACTTGCCCAGGACTCAAGCTGCTGGCCCTGTGTCCCAGGGTAAGGCA
GCAGGCCAGGTGACCCCTCCAACCCCTCCTCAGACTGCTCAGCCACCCCTTCCAGGGCCCCCACCTGCAG
CAGTGGAAATGGCAATGCAGATTCAGAGAGCAGCGGAGACGCAGCGCCAGATGGCCCACGTGCAAATTTT
TCAAAGGCCAATCCAACACCAGATGCCCCCGATGACTCCCATGGCCCCCATGGGTATGAACCCACCTCCC
ATGACCAGAGGTCCCAGTGGGCATTTGGAGCCAGGGATGGGACCGACAGGGATGCAGCAACAGCCACCCT
GGAGCCAAGGAGGATTGCCTCAGCCCCAGCAACTACAGTCTGGGATGCCAAGGCCAGCCATGATGTCAGT
GGCCCAGCATGGTCAACCTTTGAACATGGCTCCACAACCAGGATTGGGCCAGGTAGGTATCAGCCCACTC
AAACCAGGCACTGTGTCTCAACAAGCCTTACAAAACCTTTTGCGGACTCTCAGGTCTCCCAGCTCTCCCC
TGCAGCAGCAACAGGTGCTTAGTATCCTTCACGCCAACCCCCAGCTGTTGGCTGCATTCATCAAGCAGCG
GGCTGCCAAGTATGCCAACTCTAATCCACAACCCATCCCTGGGCAGCCTGGCATGCCCCAGGGGCAGCCA
GGGCTACAGCCACCTACCATGCCAGGTCAGCAGGGGGTCCACTCCAATCCAGCCATGCAGAACATGAATC
CAATGCAGGCGGGCGTTCAGAGGGCTGGCCTGCCCCAGCAGCAACCACAGCAGCAACTCCAGCCACCCAT
GGGAGGGATGAGCCCCCAGGCTCAGCAGATGAACATGAACCACAACACCATGCCTTCACAATTCCGAGAC
ATCTTGAGACGACAGCAAATGATGCAACAGCAGCAGCAACAGGGAGCAGGGCCAGGAATAGGCCCTGGAA
TGGCCAACCATAACCAGTTCCAGCAACCCCAAGGAGTTGGCTACCCACCACAGCAGCAGCAGCGGATGCA
GCATCACATGCAACAGATGCAACAAGGAAATATGGGACAGATAGGCCAGCTTCCCCAGGCCTTGGGAGCA
GAGGCAGGTGCCAGTCTACAGGCCTATCAGCAGCGACTCCTTCAGCAACAGATGGGGTCCCCTGTTCAGC
CCAACCCCATGAGCCCCCAGCAGCATATGCTCCCAAATCAGGCCCAGTCCCCACACCTACAAGGCCAGCA
GATCCCTAATTCTCTCTCCAATCAAGTGCGCTCTCCCCAGCCTGTCCCTTCTCCACGGCCACAGTCCCAG
CCCCCCCACTCCAGTCCTTCCCCAAGGATGCAGCCTCAGCCTTCTCCACACCACGTTTCCCCACAGACAA
GTTCCCCACATCCTGGACTGGTAGCTGCCCAGGCCAACCCCATGGAACAAGGGCATTTTGCCAGCCCGGA
CCAGAATTCAATGCTTTCTCAGCTTGCTAGCAATCCAGGCATGGCAAACCTCCATGGTGCAAGCGCCACG
GACCTGGGACTCAGCACCGATAACTCAGACTTGAATTCAAACCTCTCACAGAGTACACTAGACATACACC
ACCATCACCACCATTAGTGATACTAAGCTTAAGTTTAAACCGCTGATCAGCCTCGACTGTGCCTTCTAGT
TGCCAGCCATCTGTTGTTTGCCCCTCCCCCGTGCCTTCCTTGACCCTGGAAGGTGCCACTCCCACTGTCC
TTTCCTAATAAAATGAGGAAATTGCATCGCATTGTCTGAGTAGGTGTCATTCTATTCTGGGGGGTGGGGT
GGGGCAGGACAGCAAGGGGGAGGATTGGGAAGACAATAGCAGGCATGCTGGGGATGCGGTGGGCTCTATG
GCTTCTGAGGCGGAAAGAACCAGCTGGGGCTCTAGGGGGTATCCCC
[124 nt withheld, positions 8587-8710]
C
[91 nt withheld, positions 8712-8802]
A
[49 nt withheld, positions 8804-8852]
CCTTTGACGTTGGAGTCCACGTTCTTT
[37 nt withheld, positions 8880-8916]
ACCCTATCTCGGTCTATTCTTTTGATTTATAAGGGATTTTGCCGATTTCGGCCTATTGGTTAAAAAATGA
GCTGATTTAACAAAAATTTAACGCGAATTAATTCTGTGGAATGTGTGTCAGTTAGGGTGTGGAAAGTCCC
CAGGCTCCCCAGCAGGCAGAAGTATGCAAAGCATGCATCTCAATTAGTCAGCAACCAGGTGTGGAAAGTC
CCCAGGCTCCCCAGCAGGCAGAAGTATGCAAAGCATGCATCTCAATTAGTCAGCAACCATAGTCCCGCCC
CTAACTCCGCCCATCCCGCCCCTAACTCCGCCCAGTTCCGCCCATTCTCCGCCCCATGGCTGACTAATTT
TTTTTATTTATGCAGAGGCCGAGGCCGCCTCTGCCTCTGAGCTATTCCAGAAGTAGTGAGGAGGCTTTTT
TGGAGGCCTAGGCTTTTGCAAAAAGCTCCCGGGAGCTTGTATATCCATTTTCGGATCTGATCAAGAGACA
GGATGAGGATCGTTTCGCATGATTGAACAAGATGGATTGCACGCAGGTTCTCCGGCCGCTTGGGTGGAGA
GGCTATTCGGCTATGACTGGGCACAACAGACAATCGGCTGCTCTGATGCCGCCGTGTTCCGGCTGTCAGC
GCAGGGGCGCCCGGTTCTTTTTGTCAAGACCGACCTGTCCGGTGCCCTGAATGAACTGCAGGACGAGGCA
GCGCGGCTATCGTGGCTGGCCACGACGGGCGTTCCTTGCGCAGCTGTGCTCGACGTTGTCACTGAAGCGG
GAAGGGACTGGCTGCTATTGGGCGAAGTGCCGGGGCAGGATCTCCTGTCATCTCACCTTGCTCCTGCCGA
GAAAGTATCCATCATGGCTGATGCAATGCGGCGGCTGCATACGCTTGATCCGGCTACCTGCCCATTCGAC
CACCAAGCGAAACATCGCATCGAGCGAGCACGTACTCGGATGGAAGCCGGTCTTGTCGATCAGGATGATC
TGGACGAAGAGCATCAGGGGCTCGCGCCAGCCGAACTGTTCGCCAGGCTCAAGGCGCGCATGCCCGACGG
CGAGGATCTCGTCGTGACCCATGGCGATGCCTGCTTGCCGAATATCATGGTGGAAAATGGCCGCTTTTCT
GGATTCATCGACTGTGGCCGGCTGGGTGTGGCGGACCGCTATCAGGACATAGCGTTGGCTACCCGTGATA
TTGCTGAAGAGCTTGGCGGCGAATGGGCTGACCGCTTCCTCGTGCTTTACGGTATCGCCGCTCCCGATTC
GCAGCGCATCGCCTTCTATCGCCTTCTTGACGAGTTCTTCTGAGCGGGACTCTGGGGTTCGAAATGACCG
ACCAAGCGACGCCCAACCTGCCATCACGAGATTTCGATTCCACCGCCGCCTTCTATGAAAGGTTGGGCTT
CGGAATCGTTTTCCGGGACGCCGGCTGGATGATCCTCCAGCGCGGGGATCTCATGCTGGAGTTCTTCGCC
CACCCCAACTTGTTTATTGCAGCTTATAATGGTTACAAATAAAGCAATAGCATCACAAATTTCACAAATA
AAGCATTTTTTTCACTGCATTCTAGTTGTGGTTTGTCCAAACTCATCAATGTATCTTATCATGTCTGTAT
ACCGTCGACCTCTAGCTAGAGCTTGGCGTAATCATGGTCATAGCTGTTTCCTGTGTGAAATTGTTATCCG
CTCACAATTCCACACAACATACGAGCCGGAAGCATAAAGTGTAAAGCCTGGGGTGCCTAATGAGTGAGCT
AACTCACATTAATTGCGTTGCGCTCACTGCCCGCTTTCCAGTCGGGAAACCTGTCGTGCCAGCTGCATTA
ATGAATCGGCCAACGCGCGGGGAGAGGCGGTTTGCGTATTGGGCGCTCTTCCGCTTCCTCGCTCACTGAC
TCGCTGCGCTCGGTCGTTCGGCTGCGGCGAGCGGTATCAGCTCACTCAAAGGCGGTAATACGGTTATCCA
CAGAATCAGGGGATAACGCAGGAAAGAACATGTGAGCAAAAGGCCAGCAAAAGGCCAGGAACCGTAAAAA
GGCCGCGTTGCTGGCGTTTTTCCATAGGCTCCGCCCCCCTGACGAGCATCACAAAAATCGACGCTCAAGT
CAGAGGTGGCGAAACCCGACAGGACTATAAAGATACCAGGCGTTTCCCCCTGGAAGCTCCCTCGTGCGCT
CTCCTGTTCCGACCCTGCCGCTTACCGGATACCTGTCCGCCTTTCTCCCTTCGGGAAGCGTGGCGCTTTC
TCATAGCTCACGCTGTAGGTATCTCAGTTCGGTGTAGGTCGTTCGCTCCAAGCTGGGCTGTGTGCACGAA
CCCCCCGTTCAGCCCGACCGCTGCGCCTTATCCGGTAACTATCGTCTTGAGTCCAACCCGGTAAGACACG
ACTTATCGCCACTGGCAGCAGCCACTGGTAACAGGATTAGCAGAGCGAGGTATGTAGGCGGTGCTACAGA
GTTCTTGAAGTGGTGGCCTAACTACGGCTACACTAGAAGAACAGTATTTGGTATCTGCGCTCTGCTGAAG
CCAGTTACCTTCGGAAAAAGAGTTGGTAGCTCTTGATCCGGCAAACAAACCACCGCTGGTAGCGGTGGTT
TTTTTGTTTGCAAGCAGCAGATTACGCGCAGAAAAAAAGGATCTCAAGAAGATCCTTTGATCTTTTCTAC
GGGGTCTGACGCTCAGTGGAACGAAAACTCACGTTAAGGGATTTTGGTCATGAGATTATCAAAAAGGATC
TTCACCTAGATCCTTTTAAATTAAAAATGAAGTTTTAAATCAATCTAAAGTATATATGAGTAAACTTGGT
CTGACAGTTACCAATGCTTAATCAGTGAGGCACCTATCTCAGCGATCTGTCTATTTCGTTCATCCATAGT
TGCCTGACTCCCCGTCGTGTAGATAACTACGATACGGGAGGGCTTACCATCTGGCCCCAGTGCTGCAATG
ATACCGCGAGACCCACGCTCACCGGCTCCAGATTTATCAGCAATAAACCAGCCAGCCGGAAGGGCCGAGC
GCAGAAGTGGTCCTGCAACTTTATCCGCCTCCATCCAGTCTATTAATTGTTGCCGGGAAGCTAGAGTAAG
TAGTTCGCCAGTTAATAGTTTGCGCAACGTTGTTGCCATTGCTACAGGCATCGTGGTGTCACGCTCGTCG
TTTGGTATGGCTTCATTCAGCTCCGGTTCCCAACGATCAAGGCGAGTTACATGATCCCCCATGTTGTGCA
AAAAAGCGGTTAGCTCCTTCGGTCCTCCGATCGTTGTCAGAAGTAAGTTGGCCGCAGTGTTATCACTCAT
GGTTATGGCAGCACTGCATAATTCTCTTACTGTCATGCCATCCGTAAGATGCTTTTCTGTGACTGGTGAG
TACTCAACCAAGTCATTCTGAGAATAGTGTATGCGGCGACCGAGTTGCTCTTGCCCGGCGTCAATACGGG
ATAATACCGCGCCACATAGCAGAACTTTAAAAGTGCTCATCATTGGAAAACGTTCTTCGGGGCGAAAACT
CTCAAGGATCTTACCGCTGTTGAGATCCAGTTCGATGTAACCCACTCGTGCACCCAACTGATCTTCAGCA
TCTTTTACTTTCACCAGCGTTTCTGGGTGAGCAAAAACAGGAAGGCAAAATGCCGCAAAAAAGGGAATAA
GGGCGACACGGAAATGTTGAATACTCATACTCTTCCTTTTTCAATATTATTGAAGCATTTATCAGGGTTA
TTGTCTCATGAGCGGATACATATTTGAATGTATTTAGAAAAATAAACAAATAGGGGTTCCGCGCACATTT
CCCCGAAAAGTGCCACCTGACGTCGA
Features (pLannotate 1.2.2; 21 found; start..end, strand, type, name):
     26..78      -  misc_feature   bom (fragment): basis of mobility region from pBR322
    233..612     +  enhancer       CMV enhancer: human cytomegalovirus immediate early enhancer
    613..816     +  promoter       CMV promoter: human cytomegalovirus (CMV) immediate early promoter
    812..845     +  LTR            5' LTR (truncated) (fragment): truncated 5' long terminal repeat (LTR) from HIV-1
    861..879     +  promoter       T7 promoter: promoter for bacteriophage T7 RNA polymerase
    924..956     +  misc_feature   MCS (fragment): pBluescript multiple cloning site
   1018..8259    +  CDS            EP300: EP300_HUMAN - Also known as P300. Experimental evidence at protein level: Swiss-Prot protein existence level 1. (Microbial infection) In case of HIV-1 infection, it is recruited by the viral protein Tat. Regulates Tat's transactivating activity and may help inducing chromatin remodeling of proviral genes. Binds to and may be involved in the transforming capacity of the adenovirus E1A protein. From Homo sapiens (Human).
   8317..8541    +  polyA_signal   bGH poly(A) signal: bovine growth hormone polyadenylation signal
   8545..8566    +  promoter       SV40 promoter (fragment): SV40 enhancer and early promoter
   8587..9015    +  rep_origin     f1 ori (sequence partly withheld): f1 bacteriophage origin of replication; arrow indicates direction of (+) strand synthesis
   9029..9358    +  promoter       SV40 promoter: SV40 enhancer and early promoter
   9425..10216   +  CDS            neo: KKA2_KLEPN - Also known as kan, nptII. Experimental evidence at protein level: Swiss-Prot protein existence level 1. Resistance to kanamycin, neomycin, paromomycin, ribostamycin, butirosin and gentamicin B. From Klebsiella pneumoniae.
  10240..10398   +  CDS            ble (fragment): BLE_KLEPN - Experimental evidence at protein level: Swiss-Prot protein existence level 1. Binding protein with a strong affinity to the bleomycin family of antibiotics. Binds to CL990; an antimitotic-antibiotic compound. From Klebsiella pneumoniae.
  10393..10514   +  polyA_signal   SV40 poly(A) signal: SV40 polyadenylation signal
  10585..10607   -  protein_bind   lac operator (fragment): The lac repressor binds to the lac operator to inhibit transcription in E. coli. This inhibition can be relieved by adding lactose or isopropyl-β-D-thiogalactopyranoside (IPTG). lac repressor encoded by lacI
  10611..10641   -  promoter       lac promoter: promoter for the E. coli lac operon
  10656..10677   -  protein_bind   CAP binding site: CAP binding activates transcription in the presence of cAMP. E. coli catabolite activator protein
  10690..10782   -  CDS            lacI (fragment): lac repressor; lacI; The lac repressor binds to the lac operator to inhibit transcription in E. coli. This inhibition can be relieved by adding lactose or isopropyl-β-D-thiogalactopyranoside (IPTG).
  10965..11553   -  rep_origin     ori: high-copy-number ColE1/pMB1/pBR322/pUC origin of replication
  11724..12584   -  CDS            AmpR: β-lactamase; bla; confers resistance to ampicillin, carbenicillin, and related antibiotics
  12585..12689   -  promoter       AmpR promoter: bla
