[The description below was written by a language model from this plasmid's Addgene catalogue record and pLannotate feature annotations shown in this document.]
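Description:
pcDNA3.1-300(HAT-) is a mammalian expression plasmid built on the pcDNA3.1(-) backbone that carries the full-length human EP300 (p300) coding sequence, about 7.2 kb, cloned between the NotI and HindIII sites. The insert bears six point substitutions (H1415A, E1423A, Y1424A, L1428S, Y1430A, H1434A). These lie in the region of the histone acetyltransferase domain and, as the name indicates, are meant to yield an acetyltransferase-defective version of the coactivator. The sequenced plasmid is roughly 12.7 kb. No epitope tag or reporter fusion is recorded.

Expression in mammalian cells is driven by the human cytomegalovirus immediate-early enhancer and promoter, and transcripts are terminated by the bovine growth hormone polyadenylation signal. A T7 promoter upstream of the insert allows in vitro transcription. A separate cassette places the neomycin phosphotransferase gene under the SV40 early promoter (which also contains the SV40 origin) with an SV40 poly(A) signal, so stably transfected cells can be selected with G418. In E. coli the plasmid is maintained at high copy through a ColE1/pUC-type origin and selected with ampicillin via the β-lactamase gene. An f1 origin permits single-stranded DNA production. The short annotated fragments (HIV-1 LTR, ble, lacI, lac promoter/operator, bom) are small sequence matches typical of automated annotation of this backbone rather than functional modules.

The associated work concerns how acetylation of RelA at specific sites regulates NF-κB function. This fits use of the construct as a catalytically inactive control alongside wild-type p300 in transfection experiments that test whether p300's acetyltransferase activity is required for a given effect.
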