Addgene plasmid #23254: pcDNA3.1-300(HAT-)
Depositing lab: Warner Greene. Depositing organization: J. David Gladstone Institutes. Publication: Acetylation of RelA at discrete sites regulates distinct nuclear functions of NF-kappaB. Chen LF, Mu Y, Greene WC. EMBO J. 2002 Dec 2. 21(23):6539-48. 10.1093/emboj/cdf660 PubMed 12456660.
Backbone
  Vector backbone: pcDNA3.1 (-)
  Backbone manufacturer: Invitrogen
  Backbone size w/o insert (bp): 5428
  Vector type: Mammalian Expression
  Selectable markers: Neomycin (select with G418)
Growth in bacteria
  Bacterial resistance: Ampicillin, 100 μg/mL
  Growth temperature: 37°C
  Growth strain: DH5alpha
  Copy number: High Copy
Gene/Insert
  Gene/Insert name: p300
  Species: H. sapiens (human)
  Insert size (bp): 7245
  Mutation: H1415A E1423A Y1424A L1428S Y1430A H1434A
  Entrez Gene: EP300 (a.k.a. KAT3B, MKHK2, RSTS2, p300)
  Cloning method: Restriction Enzyme; 5′ cloning site NotI (not destroyed); 3′ cloning site HindIII (not destroyed)
  Sequencing primers: 5′ CMV-F; 3′ BGH-rev
Terms and licenses: Academic/Nonprofit Terms; Industry Terms: Not Available to Industry
How to cite: pcDNA3.1-300(HAT-) was a gift from Warner Greene (Addgene plasmid # 23254 ; http://n2t.net/addgene:23254 ; RRID:Addgene_23254)
