>Addgene plasmid #23254 | pcDNA3.1-300(HAT-) | addgene partial sequence | sequence record 29148 | 23254 with hEP300-F (ATACCGAACCAAAGCCCTCT)
GTTGACCTGTGCTTCTTTGGCATGCATGTTCAAGAGTATGGCTCTGACTGCCCTCCACCCAACCAGAGGA
GAGTATACATATCTTACCTCGATAGTGTTCATTTCTTCCGTCCTAAATGCTTGAGGACTGCAGTCTATGC
CGAAATCCTAATTGGATATTTAGCGGCCGTCAAGAAATCCGGAGCCACAACAGGGGCCATTTGGGCATGT
CCACCAAGTGAGGGAGATGATTATATCTTCCATTGCCATCCTCCTGACCAGAAGATACCCAAGCCCAAGC
GACTGCAGGAATGGTACAAAAAAATGCTTGACAAGGCTGTATCAGAGCGTATTGTCCATGACTACAAGGA
TATTTTTAAACAAGCTACTGAAGATAGATTAACAAGTGCAAAGGAATTGCCTTATTTCGAGGGTGATTTC
TGGCCCAATGTTCTGGAAGAAAGCATTAAGGAACTGGAACAGGAGGAAGAAGAGAGAAAACGAGAGGAAA
ACACCAGCAATGAAAGCACAGATGTGACCAAGGGAGACAGCAAAAATGCT
